>Addgene plasmid #244336 | pAAVLINK-EF1alpha-HA-5'-CLTCL1 | addgene full sequence | sequence record 491887 | Addgene NGS Result
CCTGCAGGCAGCTGCGCGCTCGCTCGCTCACTGAGGCCGCCCGGGCGTCGGGCGACCTTTGGTCGCCCGG
CCTCAGTGAGCGAGCGAGCGCGCAGAGAGGGAGTGGCCAACTCCATCACTAGGGGTTCCTGCGGCCGCAC
GCGTGTCGACTCTAGAGGATCTGCGATCGCTCCGGTGCCCGTCAGTGGGCAGAGCGCACATCGCCCACAG
TCCCCGAGAAGTTGGGGGGAGGGGTCGGCAATTGAACGGGTGCCTAGAGAAGGTGGCGCGGGGTAAACTG
GGAAAGTGATGTCGTGTACTGGCTCCGCCTTTTTCCCGAGGGTGGGGGAGAACCGTATATAAGTGCAGTA
GTCGCCGTGAACGTTCTTTTTCGCAACGGGTTTGCCGCCAGAACACAGCTGAAGCTTCGAGGGGCTCGCA
TCTCTCCTTCACGCGCCCGCCGCCCTACCTGAGGCCGCCATCCACGCCGGTTGAGTCGCGTTCTGCCGCC
TCCCGCCTGTGGTGCCTCCTGAACTGCGTCCGCCGTCTAGGTAAGTTTAAAGCTCAGGTCGAGACCGGGC
CTTTGTCCGGCGCTCCCTTGGAGCCTACCTAGACTCAGCCGGCTCTCCACGCTTTGCCTGACCCTGCTTG
CTCAACTCTACGTCTTTGTTTCGTTTTCTGTTCTGCGCCGTTACAGATCCAAGCTGTGACCGGCGCCTAC
CGTACGGCCACCATGTACCCTTATGACGTACCTGACTATGCTGGATCTATGGCGCAGATCCTCCCTGTTC
GCTTTCAGGAGCACTTCCAGCTCCAAAACCTTGGAATTAATCCAGCTAACATTGGATTCAGCACACTGAC
CATGGAATCTGACAAGTTCATATGTATCCGAGAGAAAGTTGGTGAGCAGGCACAGGTCACGATCATTGAC
ATGAGTGACCCAATGGCTCCGATCCGACGGCCTATCTCTGCAGAGAGTGCCATCATGAATCCAGCCTCTA
AGGTGATAGCTCTGAAAGCTGGGAAGACACTTCAGATCTTTAATATTGAGATGAAGAGTAAAATGAAGGC
TCATACTATGGCAGAAGAAGTGATTTTCTGGAAATGGGTTTCTGTGAACACTGTTGCCTTGGTGACCGAG
ACCGCGGTCTACCACTGGAGCATGGAAGGTGACTCCCAGCCCATGAAGATGTTTGATAGACATACCAGTC
TGGTGGGCTGCCAGGTGATTCACTACCGGACTGATGAGTACCAGAAGTGGCTGCTGCTCGTAGGCATCTC
GGCTCAGCAAAACCGTGTGGTTGGAGCAATGCAGCTCTACTCTGTGGATAGGAAGGTTTCACAACCCATA
GAAGGCCATGCTGCGGCTTTTGCAGAGTTCAAGATGGAGGGGAATGCCAAGCCTGCCACCCTTTTCTGCT
TTGCTGTACGTAATCCCACAGGAGGCAAGTTGCACATCATTGAAGTTGGACAGCCTGCAGCGGGAAACCA
ACCTTTTGTAAAGAAAGCAGTAGATGTGTTTTTTCCTCCAGAGGCACAGAATGATTTTCCAGTGGCTATG
CAGATTGGAGCTAAACATGGTGTTATTTACTTGATCACAAAGTATGGCTATCTTCATCTGTACGACCTAG
AGTCTGGCGTGTGCATCTGCATGAACCGTATTAGTGCTGACACAATATTTGTCACTGCTCCACACAAACC
AACCTCTGGAATTATTGGTGTCAACAAAAAGGGACAGGTACTGTCAGTTTGTGTTGAGGAAGATAACATT
GTGAATTATGCAACCAACGTGCTTCAGAATCCAGACCTTGGTCTGCGTTTGGCCGTTCGTAGTAACCTGG
CTGGGGCAGAGAAGTTGTTTGTGAGAAAATTCAATACCCTCTTTGCACAGGGCAGCTATGCTGAAGCCGC
CAAAGTTGCAGCGTCTGCACCAAAGGGAATCCTGCGTACCAGAGAGACGGTCCAGAAATTCCAGAGTATA
CCCGCTCAGTCTGGCCAGGCTTCTCCATTGCTGCAGTACTTCGGAATCCTGCTCGACCAGGGTCAGCTCA
ATAAACTTGAATCCTTAGAACTTTGCCATCTGGTTCTTCAGCAGGGGCGTAAGCAACTCCTAGAGAAGTG
GCTGAAAGAAGATAAGCTGGAGTGCTCAGAGGAGCTCGGAGACTTGGTCAAAACCACTGACCCCATGCTC
GCTCTGAGTGTGTACCTTCGGGCAAATGTGCCAAGCAAAGTGATCCAGTGTTTTGCAGAAACAGGCCAAT
TCCAGAAAATTGTGCTCTATGCCAAAAAGGTTGGGTACACCCCAGACTGGATCTTTCTGCTGAGGGGTGT
AATGAAGATCAGTCCGGAACAGGGCCTGCAGTTTTCTCGAATGCTAGTGCAGGACGAGGAGCCGCTGGCC
AACATTAGCCAGATTGTGGACATTTTCATGGAAAACAGTTTAATTCAGCAGTGTACTTCCTTCTTATTGG
ATGCCTTGAAGAATAATCGCCCAGCTGAGGGACTCCTGCAGACATGGCTGTTGGAGATGAACCTTGTTCA
TGCACCCCAGGTTGCAGATGCCATCCTTGGAAATAAAATGTTTACTCATTACGACCGGGCCCACATTGCC
CAGCTCTGTGAGAAGGCAGGCCTCCTGCAGCAAGCACTGGAGCACTACACCGACCTCTATGACATCAAGA
GGGCTGTGGTCCACACTCACCTCCTCAATCCCGAGTGGCTTGTCAATTTCTTTGGCTCCTTATCGGTGGA
GGATTCTGTGGAGTGTCTGCATGCCATGCTGTCTGCTAACATCAGACAGAACCTTCAGCTGTGTGTGCAG
GTGGCCTCTAAGTACCACGAGCAGCTGGGCACGCAGGCCCTGGTGGAGCTCTTTGAATCCTTCAAGAGTT
ACAAAGGCCTCTTCTACTTCCTGGGCTCAATCGTGAACTTCAGCCAAGACCCAGATGTGCATCTGAAATA
CATTCAGGCTGCCTGTAAGACAGGGCAGATCAAGGAGGTGGAGAGGATATGCCGAGAGAGCAGCTGCTAC
AACCCAGAGCGTGTGAAGAACTTCCTGAAGGAGGCCAAGCTCACAGACCAGCTTCCCCTCATCATCGTGT
GTGATCGTTTTGGCTTTGTCCATGACCTTGTCCTATATTTATACCGCAACAACCTGCAGAGGTACATTGA
GATCTACGTGCAGAAGGTCAACCCTAGCCGGACCCCAGCTGTGATTGGAGGGCTGCTTGATGTGGATTGT
TCTGAGGAAGTGATTAAACACTTAATCATGGCAGTGAGAGGACAGTTCTCTACTGATGAGTTGGTGGCTG
AAGTAGAAAAAAGAAATAGGCTCAAGCTGCTGCTTCCCTGGCTGGAGTCCCAGATTCAGGAAGGCTGTGA
GGAGCCTGCCACTCACAATGCACTGGCTAAAATCTACATCGACAGCAACAACAGCCCCGAGTGCTTCCTG
AGAGAGAATGCCTACTATGACAGCAGCGTGGTGGGCCGCTACTGTGAGAAGCGAGACCCCCATCTGGCCT
GTGTTGCCTATGAGCGGGGGCAGTGTGACCTTGAGCTCATCAAGGTGTGCAATGAGAATTCTCTGTTCAA
AAGCGAGGCCCGCTACCTGGTATGCAGAAAGGATCCGGAGCTCTGGGCTCACGTCCTTGAGGAGACCAAC
CCATCCAGGAGACAGCTAATTGACCAGGTGGTACAGACAGCATTGTCAGAAACACGGGATCCTGAAGAGA
TTTCGGTCACTGTCAAAGCCTTTATGACAGCCGACCTGCCTAATGAACTGATTGAACTGCTGGAGAAGAT
AGTTCTGGATAACTCTGTCTTCAGCGAGCACAGGAATCTACAGAATCTGTTGATCCTGACTGCCATCAAG
GCAGACCGCACACGGGTCATGGAGTACATCAGCCGCCTGGACAACTATGACGCACTGGACATCGCGAGCA
TCGCTGTCAGCAGCGCACTGTATGAGGAGGCCTTCACCGTTTTCCACAAGTTTGATATGAATGCCTCAGC
AATCCAGGTAAGTATCAAGGTTACAAGACAGGTTTAAGGAGACCAATAAGCTATTATTCGTATAGGATAC
TTTATACGAAGTTATTAAGTTATGGAGACCGGTGTGGCACGTGCGGACCGAGCGGCCGCAGGAACCCCTA
GTGATGGAGTTGGCCACTCCCTCTCTGCGCGCTCGCTCGCTCACTGAGGCCGGGCGACCAAAGGTCGCCC
GGCCTCAGTGAGCGAGCGAGCGCGCAGCTGCCTGCAGGGGCGCCTGATGCGGTATTTTCTCCTTACGCAT
CTGTGCGGTATTTCACACCGCATA
[95 nt withheld, positions 4295-4389]
T
[46 nt withheld, positions 4391-4436]
C
[141 nt withheld, positions 4438-4578]
CCTTTGACGTTGGAGTCCACGTTCTTT
[37 nt withheld, positions 4606-4642]
ACTCTATCTCGGGCTATTCTTTTGATTTATAAGGGATTTTGCCGATTTCGGTCTATTGGTTAAAAAATGA
GCTGATTTAACAAAAATTTAACGCGAATTTTAACAAAATATTAACGTTTACAATTTTATGGTGCACTCTC
AGTACAATCTGCTCTGATGCCGCATAGTTAAGCCAGCCCCGACACCCGCCAACACCCGCTGACGCGCCCT
GACGGGCTTGTCTGCTCCCGGCATCCGCTTACAGACAAGCTGTGACCGTCTCCGGGAGCTGCATGTGTCA
GAGGTTTTCACCGTCATCACCGAAACGCGCGAGACGAAAGGGCCTCGTGATACGCCTATTTTTATAGGTT
AATGTCATGATAATAATGGTTTCTTAGACGTCAGGTGGCACTTTTCGGGGAAATGTGCGCGGAACCCCTA
TTTGTTTATTTTTCTAAATACATTCAAATATGTATCCGCTCATGAGACAATAACCCTGATAAATGCTTCA
ATAATATTGAAAAAGGAAGAGTATGAGTATTCAACATTTCCGTGTCGCCCTTATTCCCTTTTTTGCGGCA
TTTTGCCTTCCTGTTTTTGCTCACCCAGAAACGCTGGTGAAAGTAAAAGATGCTGAAGATCAGTTGGGTG
CACGAGTGGGTTACATCGAACTGGATCTCAACAGCGGTAAGATCCTTGAGAGTTTTCGCCCCGAAGAACG
TTTTCCAATGATGAGCACTTTTAAAGTTCTGCTATGTGGCGCGGTATTATCCCGTATTGACGCCGGGCAA
GAGCAACTCGGTCGCCGCATACACTATTCTCAGAATGACTTGGTTGAGTACTCACCAGTCACAGAAAAGC
ATCTTACGGATGGCATGACAGTAAGAGAATTATGCAGTGCTGCCATAACCATGAGTGATAACACTGCGGC
CAACTTACTTCTGACAACGATCGGAGGACCGAAGGAGCTAACCGCTTTTTTGCACAACATGGGGGATCAT
GTAACTCGCCTTGATCGTTGGGAACCGGAGCTGAATGAAGCCATACCAAACGACGAGCGTGACACCACGA
TGCCTGTAGCAATGGCAACAACGTTGCGCAAACTATTAACTGGCGAACTACTTACTCTAGCTTCCCGGCA
ACAATTAATAGACTGGATGGAGGCGGATAAAGTTGCAGGACCACTTCTGCGCTCGGCCCTTCCGGCTGGC
TGGTTTATTGCTGATAAATCTGGAGCCGGTGAGCGTGGGTCTCGCGGTATCATTGCAGCACTGGGGCCAG
ATGGTAAGCCCTCCCGTATCGTAGTTATCTACACGACGGGGAGTCAGGCAACTATGGATGAACGAAATAG
ACAGATCGCTGAGATAGGTGCCTCACTGATTAAGCATTGGTAACTGTCAGACCAAGTTTACTCATATATA
CTTTAGATTGATTTAAAACTTCATTTTTAATTTAAAAGGATCTAGGTGAAGATCCTTTTTGATAATCTCA
TGACCAAAATCCCTTAACGTGAGTTTTCGTTCCACTGAGCGTCAGACCCCGTAGAAAAGATCAAAGGATC
TTCTTGAGATCCTTTTTTTCTGCGCGTAATCTGCTGCTTGCAAACAAAAAAACCACCGCTACCAGCGGTG
GTTTGTTTGCCGGATCAAGAGCTACCAACTCTTTTTCCGAAGGTAACTGGCTTCAGCAGAGCGCAGATAC
CAAATACTGTTCTTCTAGTGTAGCCGTAGTTAGGCCACCACTTCAAGAACTCTGTAGCACCGCCTACATA
CCTCGCTCTGCTAATCCTGTTACCAGTGGCTGCTGCCAGTGGCGATAAGTCGTGTCTTACCGGGTTGGAC
TCAAGACGATAGTTACCGGATAAGGCGCAGCGGTCGGGCTGAACGGGGGGTTCGTGCACACAGCCCAGCT
TGGAGCGAACGACCTACACCGAACTGAGATACCTACAGCGTGAGCTATGAGAAAGCGCCACGCTTCCCGA
AGGGAGAAAGGCGGACAGGTATCCGGTAAGCGGCAGGGTCGGAACAGGAGAGCGCACGAGGGAGCTTCCA
GGGGGAAACGCCTGGTATCTTTATAGTCCTGTCGGGTTTCGCCACCTCTGACTTGAGCGTCGATTTTTGT
GATGCTCGTCAGGGGGGCGGAGCCTATGGAAAAACGCCAGCAACGCGGCCTTTTTACGGTTCCTGGCCTT
TTGCTGGCCTTTTGCTCACATGT
Features (pLannotate 1.2.2; 15 found; start..end, strand, type, name):
     12..39      +  repeat_region  AAV2 ITR (fragment): inverted terminal repeat of adeno-associated virus serotype 2 inverted
     68..95      +  repeat_region  AAV2 ITR (fragment): inverted terminal repeat of adeno-associated virus serotype 2 inverted
    145..161     -  misc_feature   MCS (fragment): pUC18/19 multiple cloning site
    187..398     +  promoter       EF-1α core promoter: core promoter for human elongation factor EF-1α
    411..679     +  LTR            5' LTR (truncated): truncated 5' long terminal repeat (LTR) from human T-cell leukemia virus (HTLV) type 1
    749..4006    +  CDS            CLTCL1 (fragment): CLH2_HUMAN - Also known as CLH22, CLTCL, CLTD. Experimental evidence at protein level: Swiss-Prot protein existence level 1. Clathrin is the major protein of the polyhedral coat of coated pits and vesicles. Two different adapter protein complexes link the clathrin lattice either to the plasma membrane or to the trans- Golgi network (By similarity). From Homo sapiens (Human).
   4047..4075    +  protein_bind   lox2272 (fragment): Cre-mediated recombination occurs in the 8-bp core sequence (GGATACTT). lox2272 sites are compatible with each other, but incompatible with loxP or loxN sites (Lee and Saito, 1988). Cre recombinase
   4120..4201    +  repeat_region  AAV2 ITR (fragment): inverted terminal repeat of adeno-associated virus serotype 2 inverted
   4243..4294    -  misc_feature   bom (fragment): basis of mobility region from pBR322
   4313..4768    +  rep_origin     f1 ori (sequence partly withheld): f1 bacteriophage origin of replication; arrow indicates direction of (+) strand synthesis
   4769..4818    -  misc_feature   bom (fragment): basis of mobility region from pBR322
   4920..4955    -  CDS            rop (fragment): Rop protein, which maintains plasmids at low copy number; rop
   5050..5154    +  promoter       AmpR promoter: bla
   5155..6015    +  CDS            AmpR: β-lactamase; bla; confers resistance to ampicillin, carbenicillin, and related antibiotics
   6186..6774    +  rep_origin     ori: high-copy-number ColE1/pMB1/pBR322/pUC origin of replication
