[The description below was written by a language model from this plasmid's Addgene catalogue record and pLannotate feature annotations shown in this document.]
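Description:
pAAVLINK-EF1alpha-HA-5'-CLTCL1 is an AAV transfer plasmid built on the pAAV-MCS2 backbone and serves as the 5' half of a two-part AAVLINK set for expressing human CLTCL1, the clathrin heavy chain-like protein also called CHC22. It is propagated in E. coli as a high-copy plasmid through a ColE1/pUC-type origin, with ampicillin selection from the β-lactamase gene. An f1 phage origin is also present, along with short remnants of pBR322 bom and rop sequences. The annotation detects AAV2 inverted terminal repeats only as fragments flanking the cargo. These ITRs are the elements that allow the intervening DNA to be packaged into recombinant AAV particles.

Between the ITRs, the EF-1α core promoter is followed by a truncated HTLV-1 5' LTR segment, a composite arrangement commonly used for compact, strong expression in mammalian cells. It drives an N-terminally HA-tagged portion of the CLTCL1 coding sequence, which is annotated as a fragment of roughly 3.3 kb. Just downstream of this fragment lies a partially annotated lox2272 site, a variant Cre target that recombines only with other lox2272 sites. No polyadenylation signal is annotated in this half.

This layout fits the stated purpose: the full CLTCL1 coding region exceeds what a single AAV can carry, so it is split across vectors and rejoined in the cell by DNA recombination. The lox2272 site is presumably the joining point with a matching 3' vector. The record does not describe the partner constructs, the recombinase source, or any splicing elements, and refers to the associated publication for the corresponding vectors.
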