Addgene plasmid #244336: pAAVLINK-EF1alpha-HA-5'-CLTCL1
Purpose: 5' AAVLINK plasmid for CLTCL1 expression
Depositing lab: Zhonghua Lu. Depositing organization: Shenzhen Institute of Advanced Technology (SIAT), Chinese Academy of Sciences. Publication: AAVLINK: A potent DNA-recombination method for large cargo delivery in gene therapy. Lin J, Lin Y, Liu N, Cao W, Zhang J, Wen S, Zhang Y, Liao W, Hong Z, Lin Y, Liu Q, Liu H, Li Q, Chen B, Li M, Luo Z, Yang L, Yang Y, Zheng SH, Wang Y, Chu H, Hu Y, Qin Y, Luo BX, Tian S, Chen Y, Yan T, Yang L, Wang H, Liu T, Jiang Y, Lu Z. Cell. 2026 Feb 5;189(3):969-986.e17. doi: 10.1016/j.cell.2025.12.039. Epub 2026 Jan 27. PubMed 41605211.
Backbone
  Vector backbone: pAAV-MCS2
  Backbone manufacturer: Steve Jackson (Addgene # 46954)
  Vector type: AAV
Growth in bacteria
  Bacterial resistance: Ampicillin, 100 μg/mL
  Growth temperature: 37°C
  Growth strain: NEB Stable
  Copy number: High Copy
Gene/Insert
  Gene/Insert name: CLTCL1
  Species: H. sapiens (human)
  Entrez Gene: CLTCL1 (a.k.a. CHC22, CLH22, CLTCL, CLTD)
  Promoter: EF1alpha
  Tag / fusion protein: HA (N terminal on insert)
  Cloning method: Restriction Enzyme; 5′ cloning site unknown (unknown if destroyed)
Terms and licenses: Academic/Nonprofit Terms; Industry Terms: Not Available to Industry
Depositor comments: See publication for corresponding AAV Link vectors.
How to cite: pAAVLINK-EF1alpha-HA-5'-CLTCL1 was a gift from Zhonghua Lu (Addgene plasmid # 244336 ; http://n2t.net/addgene:244336 ; RRID:Addgene_244336)
